Addgene plasmid #235270: EF1a-mRuby2(miRE.FF4)-TS.FF6x1-bGH
Purpose: ComMAND open-loop circuit regulating mRuby2, EF1a
Depositing lab: Kate Galloway. Depositing organization: Massachusetts Institute of Technology. Publication: Model-guided design of microRNA-based gene circuits supports precise dosage of transgenic cargoes into diverse primary cells. Love KS, Johnstone CP, Peterman EL, Gaglione S, Birnbaum ME, Galloway KE. Cell Syst. 2025 Apr 22:101269. doi: 10.1016/j.cels.2025.101269. PubMed 40300600.
Backbone
  Vector backbone: pShip.USI (upstream inverted)
  Backbone manufacturer: Galloway lab
  Backbone size w/o insert (bp): 2046
  Vector type: Mammalian Expression, Synthetic Biology
Growth in bacteria
  Bacterial resistance: Kanamycin, 50 μg/mL
  Growth temperature: 30°C
  Growth strain: NEB Stable
  Copy number: High Copy
Gene/Insert
  Gene/Insert name: mRuby2
  Species: Entacmaea quadricolor
  Insert size (bp): 711
  Promoter: EF1a (human EF1a)
  Cloning method: Golden Gate
  Sequencing primers: 5′ CATCAGAGATTTTGAGACAC; 3′ gcgtttctacaaactcttcc
Resource information
  A portion of this plasmid was derived from a plasmid made by: Addgene #90236
Terms and licenses: Academic/Nonprofit Terms; Industry Terms: Not Available to Industry
Depositor comments: Alt name: pKG3109 ; Please visit https://doi.org/10.1101/2024.06.25.600629 for bioRxiv preprint.
How to cite: EF1a-mRuby2(miRE.FF4)-TS.FF6x1-bGH was a gift from Kate Galloway (Addgene plasmid # 235270 ; http://n2t.net/addgene:235270 ; RRID:Addgene_235270)
