[The description below was written by a language model from this plasmid's Addgene catalogue record and pLannotate feature annotations shown in this document.]
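Description:
EF1a-mRuby2(miRE.FF4)-TS.FF6x1-bGH is a 4.7 kb mammalian expression and synthetic-biology plasmid assembled by Golden Gate cloning in the small pShip.USI backbone. It is maintained in E. coli through a high-copy ColE1/pUC-type origin and a kanamycin resistance gene (aph(3')-Ia). rrnB T1 and T2 terminators flank the bacterial portion and help insulate it from read-through transcription.

The payload is a single transcription unit driven by the human EF1a promoter. This is annotated as the core promoter plus its intron A, which boosts constitutive expression in mammalian cells, and the unit ends in a bovine growth hormone polyadenylation signal. The reporter is mRuby2, a monomeric red fluorescent protein derived from Entacmaea quadricolor. In the feature table its coding sequence is split into a short 5' fragment and a longer 3' fragment, separated by a region containing miR-30a flanking sequence. This fits the construct name, which indicates that a miRE-format (miR-30-based) microRNA cassette encoding the synthetic FF4 microRNA is embedded within the mRuby2 gene, presumably in an intron, although no such intron is annotated. The name also indicates a single copy of an FF6 target site between the reporter and the poly(A) signal; it is not annotated separately. A short hit to a TRE3GV promoter fragment just upstream of the coding sequence is probably a sequence-similarity match, not a functional Tet-responsive element.

Because the expressed microRNA (FF4) does not match the target site (FF6), the transcript should not be silenced by its own microRNA. This agrees with the recorded purpose as the open-loop version of the ComMAND circuit, presumably an unregulated comparison for matched, self-targeting designs intended to control transgene dosage.
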