Features (pLannotate 1.2.2; 12 found; start..end, strand, type, name):
     68..95      -  terminator     rrnB T2 terminator: transcription terminator T2 from the E. coli rrnB gene
    227..270     +  terminator     rrnB T1 terminator: Escherichia coli rrnB; transcription terminator T1 from the E. coli rrnB gene
    438..1026    -  rep_origin     ori: high-copy-number ColE1/pMB1/pBR322/pUC origin of replication
   1116..1925    -  CDS            KanR: aminoglycoside phosphotransferase; aph(3')-Ia; confers resistance to kanamycin in bacteria or G418 (Geneticin®) in eukaryotes
   2065..2276    +  promoter       EF-1α core promoter: core promoter for human elongation factor EF-1α
   2277..2390    +  intron         EF-1α intron A (fragment): intron upstream of the start codon of human EF-1α
   3016..3219    +  intron         EF-1α intron A: truncated intron upstream of the start codon of human EF-1α
   3228..3262    +  promoter       TRE3GV promoter (fragment): 3rd-generation Tet-responsive promoter that can be activated by binding of Tet-On® 3G, optimized for retroviral and lentiviral vectors
   3289..3339    +  CDS            mRuby2 (fragment): mRuby2 is a basic (constitutively fluorescent) red fluorescent protein published in 2012, derived from Entacmaea quadricolor. It has moderate acid sensitivity.
   3598..3710    +  ncRNA          3' miR-30a: sequence downstream of the 71-nt precursor of the human miR-30a microRNA (Zeng et al., 2002) miRNA
   3752..4416    +  CDS            mRuby2 (fragment): monomeric red fluorescent protein derived from mRuby, with improved photophysical properties (Lam et al., 2012)
   4473..4697    +  polyA_signal   bGH poly(A) signal: bovine growth hormone polyadenylation signal
>Addgene plasmid #235270 | EF1a-mRuby2(miRE.FF4)-TS.FF6x1-bGH | addgene full sequence | sequence record 472814 | Addgene NGS Result
CGCTAGTAGACTGCAGGTGGGCCCGAGCTTAAGTAACTAACTAACAGGAAGAGTTTGTAGAAACGCAAAA
AGGCCATCCGTCAGGATGGCCTTCTGCTTAGTTTGATGCCTGGCAGTTTATGGCGGGCGTCCTGCCCGCC
ACCCTCCGGGCCGTTGCTTCACAACGTTCAAATCCGCTCCCGGCGGATTTGTCCTACTCAGGAGAGCGTT
CACCGACAAACAACAGATAAAACGAAAGGCCCAGTCTTCCGACTGAGCCTTTCGTTTTATTTGATGCCTG
GCAGTTCCCTACTCTCGCTTAGTAGTTAGACGTCCCCGAGATCCATGCTAGCGGTAATACGGTTATCCAC
AGAATCAGGGGATAACGCAGGAAAGAACATGTGAGCAAAAGGCCAGCAAAAGGCCAGGAACCGTAAAAAG
GCCGCGTTGCTGGCGTTTTTCCATAGGCTCCGCCCCCCTGACGAGCATCACAAAAATCGACGCTCAAGTC
AGAGGTGGCGAAACCCGACAGGACTATAAAGATACCAGGCGTTTCCCCCTGGAAGCTCCCTCGTGCGCTC
TCCTGTTCCGACCCTGCCGCTTACCGGATACCTGTCCGCCTTTCTCCCTTCGGGAAGCGTGGCGCTTTCT
CATAGCTCACGCTGTAGGTATCTCAGTTCGGTGTAGGTCGTTCGCTCCAAGCTGGGCTGTGTGCACGAAC
CCCCCGTTCAGCCCGACCGCTGCGCCTTATCCGGTAACTATCGTCTTGAGTCCAACCCGGTAAGACACGA
CTTATCGCCACTGGCAGCAGCCACTGGTAACAGGATTAGCAGAGCGAGGTATGTAGGCGGTGCTACAGAG
TTCTTGAAGTGGTGGCCTAACTACGGCTACACTAGAAGAACAGTATTTGGTATCTGCGCTCTGCTGAAGC
CAGTTACCTTCGGAAAAAGAGTTGGTAGCTCTTGATCCGGCAAACAAACCACCGCTGGTAGCGGTGGTTT
TTTTGTTTGCAAGCAGCAGATTACGCGCAGAAAAAAAGGATCTCAAGAAGATCCTTTGATCTTTTCTACG
GGGTCTGACGCTCAGTGGAACGGGGCCCAATCTGAATAATGTTACAACCAATTAACCAATTCTGATTAGA
AAAACTCATCGAGCATCAAATGAAACTGCAATTTATTCATATCAGGATTATCAATACCATATTTTTGAAA
AAGCCGTTTCTGTAATGAAGGAGAAAACTCACCGAGGCAGTTCCATAGGATGGCAAGATCCTGGTATCGG
TCTGCGATTCCGACTCGTCCAACATCAATACAACCTATTAATTTCCCCTCGTCAAAAATAAGGTTATCAA
GTGAGAAATCACCATGAGTGACGACTGAATCCGGTGAGAATGGCAAAAGTTTATGCATTTCTTTCCAGAC
TTGTTCAACAGGCCAGCCATTACGCTCGTCATCAAAATCACTCGCATCAACCAAACCGTTATTCATTCGT
GATTGCGCCTGAGCTAGACGAAATACGCGATCGCTGTTAAAAGGACAATTACAAACAGGAATCGAATGCA
ACCGGCGCAGGAACACTGCCAGCGCATCAACAATATTTTCACCTGAATCAGGATATTCTTCTAATACCTG
GAATGCTGTTTTTCCGGGGATCGCAGTGGTGAGTAACCATGCATCACCAGGAGTACGGATAAAATGCTTG
ATGGTCGGAAGAGGCATAAATTCCGTCAGCCAGTTTAGTCTGACCATCTCATCTGTAACATCATTGGCAA
CGCTACCTTTGCCATGTTTCAGAAACAACTCTGGCGCATCGGGCTTCCCATACAAGCGATAGATTGTCGC
ACCTGATTGCCCGACATTATCGCGAGCCCATTTATACCCATATAAATCAGCATCCATGTTGGAATTTAAT
CGCGGCCTCGACGTTTCCCGTTGAATATGGCTCATAACACCCCTTGTATTACTGTTTATGTAAGCAGACA
GTTTTATTGTTCATGATGATATATTTTTATCTTGTGCAATGTAACATCAGAGATTTTGAGACACGGGCAC
CTGCAGTCTTCGTACTGCTCCGGTGCCCGTCAGTGGGCAGAGCGCACATCGCCCACAGTCCCCGAGAAGT
TGGGGGGAGGGGTCGGCAATTGAACCGGTGCCTAGAGAAGGTGGCGCGGGGTAAACTGGGAAAGTGATGT
CGTGTACTGGCTCCGCCTTTTTCCCGAGGGTGGGGGAGAACCGTATATAAGTGCAGTAGTCGCCGTGAAC
GTTCTTTTTCGCAACGGGTTTGCCGCCAGAACACAGGTAAGTGCCGTGTGTGGTTCCCGCGGGCCTGGCC
TCTTTACGGGTTATGGCCCTTGCGTGCCTTGAATTACTTCCACGCCCCTGGCTGCAGTACGTGATTCTTG
ATCCCGAGCTTCGGGTTGGAAGTGGGTGGGAGAGTTCGAGGCCTTGCGCTTAAGGAGCCCCTTCGCCTCG
TGCTTGAGTTGAGGCCTGGCTTGGGCGCTGGGGCCGCCGCGTGCGAATCTGGTGGCACCTTCGCGCCTGT
CTCGCTGCTTTCGATAAGTCTCTAGCCATTTAAAATTTTTGATGACCTGCTGCGACGCTTTTTTTCTGGC
AAGATAGTCTTGTAAATGCGGGCCAAGATCTGCACACTGGTATTTCGGTTTTTGGGGCCGCGGGCGGCGA
CGGGGCCCGTGCGTCCCAGCGCACATGTTCGGCGAGGCGGGGCCTGCGAGCGCGGCCACCGAGAATCGGA
CGGGGGTAGTCTCAAGCTGGCCGGCCTGCTCTGGTGCCTGGCCTCGCGCCGCCGTGTATCGCCCCGCCCT
GGGCGGCAAGGCTGGCCCGGTCGGCACCAGTTGCGTGAGCGGAAAGATGGCCGCTTCCCGGCCCTGCTGC
AGGGAGCTCAAAATGGAGGACGCGGCGCTCGGGAGAGCGGGCGGGTGAGTCACCCACACAAAGGAAAAGG
GCCTTTCCGTCCTCAGCCGTCGCTTCATGTGACTCCACGGAGTACCGGGCGCCGTCCAGGCACCTCGATT
AGTTCTCGAGCTTTTGGAGTACGTCGTCTTTAGGTTGGGGGGAGGGGTTTTATGCGATGGAGTTTCCCCA
CACTGAGTGGGTGGAGACTGAAGTTAGGCCAGCTTGGCACTTGATGTAATTCTCCTTGGAATTTGCCCTT
TTTGAGTTTGGATCTTGGTTCATTCTCAAGCCTCAGACAGTGGTTCAAAGTTTTTTTCTTCCATTTCAGG
TGTCGTGAGAGCTCGTTTAGTGAACCGTCAGATCGCCTGGAGACGCCATCCACGCTGTAATGGCCACCAT
GGTGTCTAAGGGCGAAGAGCTGATCAAGGAAAATATGCGTATGAAGGTAAGTGTGCTCGCTTCGGCAGCA
CATATACTATGTTGAATGAGGCTTCAGTACTTTACAGAATCGTTGCCTGCACATCTTGGAAACACTTGCT
GGGATTACTTCTTCAGGGACTTCTTAACCCAACAGAAGGCTCGAGAAGGTATATTGCTGTTGACAGTGAG
CGCCGCTTGAAGTCTTTAATTAAATAGTGAAGCCACAGATGTATTTAATTAAAGACTTCAAGCGGTGCCT
ACTGCCTCGGACTTCAAGGGGCTAGAATTCAAGGGGCTACTTTAGGAGCAATTATCTTGTTTACTAAAAC
TGAATACCTTGCTATCTCTTTGATACATTTTTACAAAGCTGAATTAAAATGGTATAAATTAAATCACTTT
TTTCAATTGTACTAACTTCGAGTCTTCTTTTTTTTTTTCACAGGTGGTCATGGAAGGTTCGGTCAACGGC
CACCAATTCAAATGCACAGGTGAAGGAGAAGGCAATCCGTACATGGGAACTCAAACCATGAGGATCAAAG
TCATCGAGGGAGGACCCCTGCCATTTGCCTTTGACATTCTTGCCACGTCGTTCATGTATGGCAGCCGTAC
TTTTATCAAGTACCCGAAAGGCATTCCTGATTTCTTTAAACAGTCCTTTCCTGAGGGTTTTACTTGGGAA
AGAGTTACGAGATACGAAGATGGTGGAGTCGTCACCGTCATGCAGGACACCAGCCTTGAGGATGGCTGTC
TCGTTTACCACGTCCAAGTCAGAGGGGTAAACTTTCCCTCCAATGGTCCCGTGATGCAGAAGAAGACCAA
GGGTTGGGAGCCTAATACAGAGATGATGTATCCAGCAGATGGTGGTCTGAGGGGATACACTCATATGGCA
CTGAAAGTTGATGGTGGTGGCCATCTGTCTTGCTCTTTCGTAACAACTTACAGGTCAAAAAAGACCGTCG
GGAACATCAAGATGCCCGGTATCCATGCCGTTGATCACCGCCTGGAAAGGTTAGAGGAAAGTGACAATGA
AATGTTCGTAGTACAACGCGAACACGCAGTTGCCAAGTTCGCCGGGCTTGGTGGTGGGATGGACGAGCTG
TACAAGTAACAACAAGCTTGTGGAACCAAAGAGATTCCTCATAAACCTAGGAGGAGTTGCACCTGTGCCT
TCTAGTTGCCAGCCATCTGTTGTTTGCCCCTCCCCCGTGCCTTCCTTGACCCTGGAAGGTGCCACTCCCA
CTGTCCTTTCCTAATAAAATGAGGAAATTGCATCGCATTGTCTGAGTAGGTGTCATTCTATTCTGGGGGG
TGGGGTGGGGCAGGACAGCAAGGGGGAGGATTGGGAAGACAATAGCAGGCATGCTGGGGATGCGGTGGGC
TCTATGG
