>Addgene plasmid #235270 | EF1a-mRuby2(miRE.FF4)-TS.FF6x1-bGH | depositor partial sequence | sequence record 463164 | mRuby2(miRE.FF4), mRuby2 with intronic microRNA
ATGGTGTCTAAGGGCGAAGAGCTGATCAAGGAAAATATGCGTATGAAGGTAAGTGTGCTCGCTTCGGCAG
CACATATACTATGTTGAATGAGGCTTCAGTACTTTACAGAATCGTTGCCTGCACATCTTGGAAACACTTG
CTGGGATTACTTCTTCAGGGACTTCTTAACCCAACAGAAGGCTCGAGAAGGTATATTGCTGTTGACAGTG
AGCGCCGCTTGAAGTCTTTAATTAAATAGTGAAGCCACAGATGTATTTAATTAAAGACTTCAAGCGGTGC
CTACTGCCTCGGACTTCAAGGGGCTAGAATTCAAGGGGCTACTTTAGGAGCAATTATCTTGTTTACTAAA
ACTGAATACCTTGCTATCTCTTTGATACATTTTTACAAAGCTGAATTAAAATGGTATAAATTAAATCACT
TTTTTCAATTGTACTAACTTCGAGTCTTCTTTTTTTTTTTCACAGGTGGTCATGGAAGGTTCGGTCAACG
GCCACCAATTCAAATGCACAGGTGAAGGAGAAGGCAATCCGTACATGGGAACTCAAACCATGAGGATCAA
AGTCATCGAGGGAGGACCCCTGCCATTTGCCTTTGACATTCTTGCCACGTCGTTCATGTATGGCAGCCGT
ACTTTTATCAAGTACCCGAAAGGCATTCCTGATTTCTTTAAACAGTCCTTTCCTGAGGGTTTTACTTGGG
AAAGAGTTACGAGATACGAAGATGGTGGAGTCGTCACCGTCATGCAGGACACCAGCCTTGAGGATGGCTG
TCTCGTTTACCACGTCCAAGTCAGAGGGGTAAACTTTCCCTCCAATGGTCCCGTGATGCAGAAGAAGACC
AAGGGTTGGGAGCCTAATACAGAGATGATGTATCCAGCAGATGGTGGTCTGAGGGGATACACTCATATGG
CACTGAAAGTTGATGGTGGTGGCCATCTGTCTTGCTCTTTCGTAACAACTTACAGGTCAAAAAAGACCGT
CGGGAACATCAAGATGCCCGGTATCCATGCCGTTGATCACCGCCTGGAAAGGTTAGAGGAAAGTGACAAT
GAAATGTTCGTAGTACAACGCGAACACGCAGTTGCCAAGTTCGCCGGGCTTGGTGGTGGGATGGACGAGC
TGTACAAG
